Addgene plasmid #202349: rw-consensus_pSTC0-zeo
Purpose: Control rw-consensus (reweighted consensus) in modified pSTC0 vector in which kan resistance cassette is replaced with zeo resistance cassette
Depositing lab: Nicholas Gauthier. Depositing organization: Dana-Farber Cancer Institute. Publication: Simultaneous enhancement of multiple functional properties using evolution-informed protein design. Fram B, Su Y, Truebridge I, Riesselman AJ, Ingraham JB, Passera A, Napier E, Thadani NN, Lim S, Roberts K, Kaur G, Stiffler MA, Marks DS, Bahl CD, Khan AR, Sander C, Gauthier NP. Nat Commun. 2024 Jun 20;15(1):5141. doi: 10.1038/s41467-024-49119-x. PubMed 38902262.
Backbone
  Vector backbone: pSTC0-zeo
Growth in bacteria
  Bacterial resistance: Bleocin (Zeocin), 50 μg/mL
  Growth temperature: 37°C
  Growth strain: DH5alpha
  Copy number: Unknown
Gene/Insert
  Gene/Insert name: rw-consensus
  Species: Synthetic
  Insert size (bp): 861
Terms and licenses: Academic/Nonprofit Terms; Industry Terms: Not Available to Industry
Depositor comments: Please visit https://doi.org/10.1101/2023.05.09.539914 for bioRxiv preprint.
How to cite: rw-consensus_pSTC0-zeo was a gift from Nicholas Gauthier (Addgene plasmid # 202349 ; http://n2t.net/addgene:202349 ; RRID:Addgene_202349)
