[The description below was written by a language model from this plasmid's Addgene catalogue record and pLannotate feature annotations shown in this document.]
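Description:
rw-consensus_pSTC0-zeo is a small (about 3.6 kb) bacterial plasmid carrying a synthetic gene, "rw-consensus" (reweighted consensus), which serves as a control sequence in a study of evolution-informed protein design. The backbone is pSTC0-zeo, a modified pSTC0 in which the original kanamycin resistance cassette was replaced by a Zeocin resistance cassette. The plasmid replicates in E. coli from a high-copy ColE1/pUC-type origin. It is selected through the BleoR (Sh ble) gene, which encodes a drug-binding protein that confers resistance to bleomycin, phleomycin and Zeocin.

The recorded insert is 861 bp. In the feature table, the only element of matching size is an 858-nt coding sequence that the annotation software identifies by similarity as a TEM-type beta-lactamase (bla). The AmpR (bla) promoter lies immediately upstream of it on the same strand. The rw-consensus insert therefore appears to be a designed consensus-style beta-lactamase variant expressed from the native bla promoter, although the catalogue entry does not name the protein family. If so, beta-lactam resistance in this plasmid is the property under test, not the maintenance marker, which would explain the use of an independent Zeocin cassette for selection.

On the opposite strand is a coding sequence annotated as hfriFP, a fluorescent protein derived from Herbaspirillum frisingense. It is followed by the rrnB T1, T7Te and his operon terminators and a BioBrick suffix. No promoter is annotated for this reporter, and the record does not state its role. A further putative bacterial terminator separates the two divergent units. The plasmid is intended as a control for comparison with other designed variants in the same vector.
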