Features (pLannotate 1.2.2; 10 found; start..end, strand, type, name):
    612..986     -  CDS            BleoR: antibiotic-binding protein; Sh ble from Streptoalloteichus hindustanus; confers resistance to bleomycin, phleomycin, and Zeocin™
   1144..2001    -  CDS            bla: BLAT_ECOLX - Experimental evidence at protein level: Swiss-Prot protein existence level 1. TEM-type are the most prevalent beta-lactamases in enterobacteria; they hydrolyze the beta-lactam bond in susceptible beta-lactam antibiotics, thus conferring resistance to penicillins and cephalosporins. TEM-3 and TEM-4 are capable of hydrolyzing cefotaxime and ceftazidime. TEM-5 is capable of hydrolyzing ceftazidime. TEM-6 is capable of hydrolyzing ceftazidime and aztreonam. TEM-8/CAZ-2, TEM- 16/CAZ-7 and TEM-24/CAZ-6 are markedly active against ceftazidime. IRT- 4 shows resistance to beta-lactamase in
   2002..2106    -  promoter       AmpR promoter: bla
   2196..2239    -  terminator     bacterial terminator: putative bacterial transcription terminator
   2263..2973    +  CDS            hfriFP: hfriFP is a fluorescent protein published in 2013, derived from Herbaspirillum frisingense.
   2996..3067    +  terminator     rrnB T1 terminator: transcription terminator T1 from the E. coli rrnB gene
   3083..3110    +  terminator     T7Te terminator: phage T7 early transcription terminator
   3117..3137    +  misc_feature   BioBrick suffix: universal suffix for all parts
   3138..3195    +  terminator     his operon terminator: This putative transcriptin terminator from the E. coli his operon has a 2-bp deletion introduced during synthesis. Its efficiency has not been determined.
   3390..379     -  rep_origin     ori (across the origin): high-copy-number ColE1/pMB1/pBR322/pUC origin of replication
>Addgene plasmid #202349 | rw-consensus_pSTC0-zeo | addgene full sequence | sequence record 405963 | Addgene NGS Result
GTATCTCAGTTCGGTGTAGGTCGTTCGCTCCAAGCTGGGCTGTGTGCACGAACCCCCCGTTCAGCCCGAC
CGCTGCGCCTTATCCGGTAACTATCGTCTTGAGTCCAACCCGGTAAGACACGACTTATCGCCACTGGCAG
CAGCCACTGGTAACAGGATTAGCAGAGCGAGGTATGTAGGCGGTGCTACAGAGTTCTTGAAGTGGTGGCC
TAACTACGGCTACACTAGAAGAACAGTATTTGGTATCTGCGCTCTGCTGAAGCCAGTTACCTTCGGAAAA
AGAGTTGGTAGCTCTTGATCCGGCAAACAAACCACCGCTGGTAGCGGTGGTTTTTTTGTTTGCAAGCAGC
AGATTACGCGCAGAAAAAAAGGATCTCAAGAAGATCCTTTGATCTTTTCTACGGGGTCTGACGCTCAGTG
GAACGAAAACTCACGTTAAGGGATTTTGGTCATGAGATTATCAAAAAGGATCTTCACCTAGATCCTTTTA
AATTAAAAATGAAGTTTTAAATCAATCTAAAGTATATATGAGTAAACTTGGTCTGACAGCTCGAGTCCCG
TCAAGTCAGCGTAATGCTCTGCCAGTGTTACAACCAATTAACCAATTCTGATCAGTCCTGCTCCTCGGCC
ACGAAGTGCACGCAGTTGCCGGCCGGGTCGCGCAGGGCGAACTCCCGCCCCCACGGCTGCTCGCCGATCT
CGGTCATGGCCGGCCCGGAGGCGTCCCGGAAGTTCGTGGACACGACCTCCGACCACTCGGCGTACAGCTC
GTCCAGGCCGCGCACCCACACCCAGGCCAGGGTGTTGTCCGGCACCACCTGGTCCTGGACCGCGCTGATG
AACAGGGTCACGTCGTCCCGGACCACACCGGCGAAGTCGTCCTCCACGAAGTCCCGGGAGAACCCGAGCC
GGTCGGTCCAGAACTCGACCGCTCCGGCGACGTCGCGCGCGGTGAGCACCGGAACGGCACTGGTCAACTT
GGCCATAACACCCCTTGTATTACTGTTTATGTAAGCAGACAGTTTTATTGTTCATGATGATATATTTTTA
TCTTGTGCAATGTAACATCAGAGATTTTGAGACACAACGTGGCTTTGTTGAATAAATCGAACTTTTGCTG
AGTTGAAGGATCAGCTCGAGTTACCAATGCTTATAAACAGCACGTGCTATCTCAGCGATTAAAGCATCTC
GTGCCGGTGCGTCTGCGGTACTCCCCGTCGTCAACACGGCTATCACGTAAGGAGCTCCGTCCGGTGGCCA
AACGATACCAACGTCGTTGCGAGTCCCACGGCCACCGGTTCCAGTTTTATCAGCAACACGCCAGCCAGCC
GGAAGGCCAGCGCGCAGGCGGTCGTCACCGGTGGTATTACGCTTTAACCAGTCCAATAATTGAGCCCGGG
AAGCGGGTGAAAGAGCATCGCCCAATAATAGTGCGCGCAACAAACGTGCCATTGCACGAGGGGTCGTGGT
GTCACGCGGGTCGCCTGGCAAGGCTTCATTCAGGTCCGGTTCCGTACGATCAAGGCGAGTTACAGTATCC
CCTAAGCTTCTCAAAAAAGCGGTTACAGCAGCCGGTCCTCCTAACAAGTCCAGAAGTAAGTTGGCAGCAG
TGTTATCACTAACGGTTATCATAGCCTCGCATAATTCTCTCAATGTCATGCCACCTCCGACATGCTTTTC
TGTGACTGGTGACCCCGGAACCAAGTCTGCTTTAGTATAAGTGACGCGCTCGTCGAGGTCTAACTTCCCG
GCGTCAACACGCCGTAATACCGCTGCAGCTATCGGAACTTTAAAAGTGCTTGCCATTGGAAAACGTTCAT
CAGCGCGATATCCCTCGACGGTACGACCCGTGCCGAGATCCAGTGCAGCTACACCTAATCGACCACCGAA
ACGTGCTTCTAATGCTGCCAAACGCACCAGCGTTTCTGGGTGAGCAAAAACAGGAAGGCAAAATGCCGCA
AAAAAGGGAATAAGGGCGACACGAAAATGTTGAATACTCATACTCTTCCTTTTTCAATATTATTGAAGCA
TTTATCAGGGTTATTGTCTCATGAGCGGATACATATTTGAATGTATTTAGAAAAATAAACAAATAGGGGT
TCCGCGCACATTTCCCCGAAAAGTGCCACCTGACGTCTAAGAAACCATTATTATCATGACATTAACCTAT
AAAAATAGGCGTATCACGAGGCAGAATTTCAGATAAAAAAAATCCTTAGCTTTCGCTAAGGATGATTTCT
GGAATTCGCGGCCGCTGCTAGCCGTAAAGGAGAAGAACTTTTCACTGGAGTTGTCCCAATTCTTGTTGAA
TTAGATGGTGATGTTAATGGGCACAAATTTTCTGTCAGTGGAGAGGGTGAAGGTGATGCAACATACGGAA
AACTTACCCTTAAATTTATTTGCACTACTGGAAAACTACCTGTTCCATGGCCAACACTTGTCACTACTTT
CGGTTATGGTGTTCAATGCTTTGCGAGATACCCAGATCATATGAAACAGCATGACTTTTTCAAGAGTGCC
ATGCCCGAAGGTTATGTACAGGAAAGAACTATATTTTTCAAAGATGACGGGAACTACAAGACACGTGCTG
AAGTCAAGTTTGAAGGTGATACCCTTGTTAATAGAATCGAGTTAAAAGGTATTGATTTTAAAGAAGATGG
AAACATTCTTGGACACAAATTGGAATACAACTATAACTCACACAATGTATACATCATGGCAGACAAACAA
AAGAATGGAATCAAAGTTAACTTCAAAATTAGACACAACATTGAAGATGGAAGCGTTCAACTAGCAGACC
ATTATCAACAAAATACTCCAATTGGCGATGGCCCTGTCCTTTTACCAGACAACCATTACCTGTCCACACA
ATCTGCCCTTTCGAAAGATCCCAACGAAAAGAGAGACCACATGGTCCTTCTTGAGTTTGTAACAGCTGCT
GGGATTACACATGGCATGGATGAACTATACAAATAATAATACTAGAGCCAGGCATCAAATAAAACGAAAG
GCTCAGTCGAAAGACTGGGCCTTTCGTTTTATCTGTTGTTTGTCGGTGAACGCTCTCTACTAGAGTCACA
CTGGCTCACCTTCGGGTGGGCCTTTCTGCGTTTATATACTAGTAGCGGCCGCTGCAGTCCGGCAAAAAAG
GGCAAGGTGTCACCACCCTGCCCTTTTTCTTTAAAACCGAAAAGATTACTTCGCGTTATGCAGGCTTCCT
CGCTCACTGACTCGCTGCGCTCGGTCGTTCGGCTGCGGCGAGCGGTATCAGCTCACTCAAAGGCGGTAAT
ACGGTTATCCACAGAATCAGGGGATAACGCAGGAAAGAACATGTGAGCAAAAGGCCAGCAAAAGGCCAGG
AACCGTAAAAAGGCCGCGTTGCTGGCGTTTTTCCACAGGCTCCGCCCCCCTGACGAGCATCACAAAAATC
GACGCTCAAGTCAGAGGTGGCGAAACCCGACAGGACTATAAAGATACCAGGCGTTTCCCCCTGGAAGCTC
CCTCGTGCGCTCTCCTGTTCCGACCCTGCCGCTTACCGGATACCTGTCCGCCTTTCTCCCTTCGGGAAGC
GTGGCGCTTTCTCATAGCTCACGCTGTAG
